>Addgene plasmid #129528 | pSRW1JZ | addgene full sequence | sequence record 255884 | Addgene NGS Result
AAACAGCTATGACCATGATTACGCCAAGCTTGCATGGCAGCGCTTGACTTCTGATGACATATCAAGAATT
AAAGATTTTCCAAAATGCAACCCATGTTTGATTCAAGGATATGTTGTTGTTTCCAGAAACACAACATAAT
GCAAATTCACTCAATACTTTCTTTCTAAAGTAAATCTTTGATTAACTTTCAGAATTGTAAGAAAAACCAA
ACAATTTCAGAATTAATCCAGAAGCAGGAAACTGCATAAAAAAACAACAAAAAAAAATAATCTTTCTGAC
AAATGTTGACAAAAATTATCGTAAATTTACAATTTTCTAAAAATCTTCTAGATTTCTTTTCCCTATGACG
GTCGCATTAAAGTACTGAAATAACATAATAAAACTTTAATAATAAATTTCTTATTAGAAAATTACGATTT
TTTCATTTTGACACTTCACAGCTAACTGAAATTTTTAGCACTTAATTGTCTATGTTTTTCCAACTTCAAA
GATCAATTTAACCTTCGAAAAACACCTGATCACCTGAAACTCAATGTTTCAATTTCATTGTTCAATTATT
AATGATGTAGTACAAATTTAACAAACACAAAATTTTCCCATCTTCACGTCACTTCTGCTTACATAACCTA
AAATTTCAGGACGCTTTTATTTTTGAAAGATCCGGAAAGTGAAATACTAGTTCTGGGATTTTGCAAGTCC
TGCAAAATGAAAAAAAATCTATGGCTTCATCTTGGTTTTGAAAAATTCCAAAAAAAAGTGATTCCATGAA
TCAGATCAGGAAGTACTGTTCTTTTATTTTTTAAAATAACATATATAAATCTTCTTTTTATTTTATTTTC
TTAAAAAGTTAATCCAAAAAAAAGAATTGTTTTTCTCCAGGGAACGGCAGTAAATCAAATGACGCAGTGG
ATGGATCAGTGTTGGGATGTTCCTGGAATTGTCCACCCTATAACCAAAACAAAAAGCTGATTGGAATATT
GCTTGAAAAATCTGAAACTAAGATGATTTTCTGAAAAACCGAAGAAGTTTAGAAGATCATATATTTCCCG
AATAACGCTATAATATTTATTGAACTAACTTTAAAATATTCTTTAGGAAAGTATAAATCGCGAGATATAA
AATTCTTAAATCCTAGTTCAATTGTGATAATGTCTAAAAAATGACTAATAAGAAAATATGAGAATTGTTC
TATATGCGTCATTGACATTTTCAAAAGAAGCCTTATTAGAGCAGACGGATTAGATGAGTACTCATAATTT
AAAAAAACGATAACTGAAAATCATACGATCTATCAAAGTTTCCTAAATGTTAACCAAAGAGTATCGAAAA
TTGGCAACAAGATTCAGCACGAAAACTTCCTGATTTTCTCCGAACTTCTGATTTCATCTCACATTAGCTG
GAATTTAAAGCTGACCGAAAAAATAGTTTAACTTAAATGAATATTGCGCAAGTAAATGTTTATTTATTTT
AAAGTGAGACAGCTTCTAATTATTTTGTTTGTTTTCGGTCGATGCACCATGTTTTGCATTGGGTTCAGTG
GATGTATTGATGTGGAATAAAAGTTAATCTACTGTCAGATTGTTGACTGGGTTTTTTTAAAATACCATAA
GATCCTACACTTAACGAAACAGTGACAGGGCACAGTTTTGAAATGTGTGGTGCATATGTGAATTGATGAT
TTTAGTGACCCAATTGCCTTTAATGTTAATATTGGTTCAAGTGAACGTTTGTTCTCGTTCAAGGTGTCTC
ATAAACATGCTTGGAAAATCTCAAAAATGATTTTCCCACAAAGTCCATAAAAATTAATTAATTTGTTCTT
TGACTCATTTTCACTGCACATTTGGTTCCTTCTCTCACGTTCTCTTACTTTTTTGTATTTTTTGAAATCT
GAAAATTGGAGTATGAGCTGCGATACAAGTCACTTTGAATCTCGAAATGAATCCATCAAATTTCCTTGTT
TGATGTCATCAATCTTATTTGCTCTTCTTCAATGTTTCGGTGAAAAGTCAGAAATATTGCAATTCTCAAT
ATTCTCTATGGTAACTCCGTGTTTTTGTTTTGTCTGGCTTTTGACTCAGGTTAGGATCCACCTATAAAAC
TAACTTTTTTACCAGTTAAACATGACGTCAATCTTCCTTTCTCATCCCCAAATTCGGATTAGCCCCCACC
AAAACCAGCAAAAAGACGGTGAAGGGCGGGAAAGAGCCGTTGGAGAAAGGAATACCTTCAACAGCTTGAC
TCCGCCCACTTCTTCGTCCGCTTCTCCTCCCCTCAAAAAAGCGAGTCGGGGGTCTCATTCGGAGGCTCTT
TTCTAAGCCAATATCATCTTCTTTTTGCTCTTTTGTAGTAGTACTAATAGATAATAATATTAATCTTCTT
ATTTTCAACCAACTTTTCACCTGGTACTCCCCCTCATCCAAATTCAGACATGTTCCACGCCCCACGTTAC
CAGATGATATTTATGAAAAGTTGAAAATGTACTTCATACAACCTGACCTTCGCAGACGTATAGCTGAATC
TCTATGTTTTTCTGTTCAACGTTTTTTATTTAGTTATTACTCATTTTTGTTTTATATGAAAAACAAGGTA
TAATAGGTATAATATTTGCTTCCTGCTTTAAGGATTCTTATCTCATAAAATCCTGAAATCCATTCCTGCC
TTCTTATCTTGTTTTCAGTTTTTAATCATTATTTTGAAAACAATATGATTATTCCAGAATAAGCTTGCAT
GCCTGCACTAGAGGATCCCCGGGATTGGCCAAAGGACATGGCACACCACCACCACCACCACTCGTCAGGA
AAGGAGACAGCAGCAGCAAAGTTTGAGCGACAGCACATGGATTCACCACCACCATCTGGACTTGTTCCAA
GAGGATCAGCTGGATCAGGAACTATCGATGATGATGATAAGATGGTTTTGAGACAAGCATTCCGAAAATT
TACAAAGTCCGAACGTTCAAAAGATTTGATTAAGGAGGCAATCCTGGATAACGATTTCATGAAGAACCTT
GAATTGTCGCAAATTCAGGAGATCGTGGATTGTATGTATCCAGTCGAATACGGAAAAGATAGTTGCATTA
TCAAGGAAGGAGATGTTGGATCACTTGTCTATGTTATGGAAGATGGAAAGGTGGAAGTCACAAAAGAGGG
AGTTAAGCTGTGTACTATGGGACCAGGAAAAGTGTTTGGAGAACTTGCAATTTTGTACAATTGCACTAGA
ACCGCCACAGTTAAAACTCTCGTTAACGTGAAGCTGTGGGCTATCGATCGACAATGTTTCCAGACTATTA
TGATGCGTACCGGATTGATCAAGCATACAGAATATATGGAGTTCCTTAAATCTGTGCCAACTTTTCAATC
GTTGCCAGAAGAGATTCTCTCAAAACTGGCAGATGTCCTCGAAGAGACTCACTATGAAAATGGAGAGTAC
ATTATCCGTCAGGGAGCCAGAGGAGATACCTTCTTTATCATCTCAAAGGGAAAGGTCAACGTTACAAGAG
AAGATTCTCCAAACGAAGATCCAGTTTTCCTTCGAACATTGGGAAAGGGAGATTGGTTTGGAGAAAAAGC
ACTCCAAGGAGAGGATGTTCGTACCGCCAATGTGATTGCTGCTGAAGCTGTGACATGCCTTGTCATTGAT
AGAGATTCGTTTAAGCATCTTATCGGAGGATTGGATGATGTCAGTAACAAGGCTTATGAAGATGCTGAGG
CAAAAGCCAAGTACGAAGCTGAGGCCGCTTTCTTTGCAAACCTTAAGAACGTGTACATCAAGGCTGATAA
GCAAAAGAATGGAATCAAGGCAAACTTCAAGATCAGACATAACATCGAAGATGGAGGAGTTCAGTTGGCA
TATCACTACCAACAGAATACTCCAATTGGAGATGGACCAGTGCTTTTGCCAGATAACCATTACCTTTCTA
CACAATCGAAATTGAGTAAAGATCCAAACGAAAAGCGAGATCACATGGTCCTCCTGGAGTTTGTTACAGC
AGCCGGAATTACTCTTGGAATGGATGAATTGTACAAGGGAGGAACTGGAGGATCAATGGTTTCAAAAGGA
GAAGAGCTTTTCACAGGAGTTGTGCCAATTCTCGTTGAACTGGATGGAGATGTGAATGGACATAAATTTT
CAGTTTCTGGAGAAGGAGAGGGAGATGCTACCTACGGAAAACTCACACTGAAGTTCATTTGTACAACTGG
AAAATTGCCAGTTCCGTGGCCAACTCTCGTTACCACACTGACCTATGGAGTTCAATGCTTCTCCAGATAC
CCAGATCACATGAAACAGCACGATTTCTTTAAGTCAGCAATGCCAGAAGGATACATCCAAGAGCGTACAA
TCTTCTTTAAGGATGATGGAAACTACAAGACTAGAGCTGAAGTGAAATTCGAGGGAGATACCCTCGTCAA
TCGAATTGAACTGAAAGGAATCGATTTTAAGGAGGATGGAAACATTCTTGGACACAAATTGGAATATAAC
CTGTCGGATTTCAACATCATCGATACCCTCGGAGTCGGAGGATTCGGACGATAAGAACATTTTCAGGAGG
ACCCTTGGCTAGCGTCGACGGTACCATGGTATTGATATCTGAGCTCCGCATCGGCCGCTGTCATCAGATC
GCCATCTCGCGCCCGTGCCTCTGACTTCTAAGTCCAATTACTCTTCAACATCCCTACATGCTCTTTCTCC
CTGTGCTCCCACCCCCTATTTTTGTTATTATCAAAAAACTTCTCTTAATTTCTTTGTTTTTTAGCTTCTT
TTAAGTCACCTCTAACAATGAAATTGTGTAGATTCAAAAATAGAATTAATTCGTAATAAAAAGTCGAAAA
AAATTGTGCTCCCTCCCCCCATTAATAATAATTCTATCCCAAAATCTACACAATGTTCTGTGTACACTTC
TTATGTTTTTTACTTCTGATAAATTTTTTTGAAACATCATAGAAAAAACCGCACACAAAATACCTTATCA
TATGTTACGTTTCAGTTTATGACCGCAATTTTTATTTCTTCGCACGTCTGGGCCTCTCATGACGTCAAAT
CATGCTCATCGTGAAAAAGTTTTGGAGTATTTTTGGAATTTTTCAATCAAGTGAAAGTTTATGAAATTAA
TTTTCCTGCTTTTGCTTTTTGGGGTTTCCCCTATTGTTTGTCAAGATTTCGAGGACGGCGTTTTTCTTGC
TAAAATCACAAGTATTGATGAGCACGATGCAAGAAAGATCGGAAGAAGGTTTGGGTTTGAGGCTCAGTGG
AAGGTGAGTAGAAGTTGATAATTTGAAAGTGGAGTAGTGTCTATGGGGTTTTTGCCTTAAATGACAGAAT
ACATTCCCAATATACCAAACATAACTGTTTCTACTAGTCGGCCGTACGGGCCCTTTCGTCTCGCGCGTTT
CGGTGATGACGGTGAAAACCTCTGACACATGCAGCTCCCGGAGACGGTCACAGCTTGTCTGTAAGCGGAT
GCCGGGAGCAGACAAGCCCGTCAGGGCGCGTCAGCGGGTGTTGGCGGGTGTCGGGGCTGGCTTAACTATG
CGGCATCAGAGCAGATTGTACTGAGAGTGCACCATATGCGGTGTGAAATACCGCACAGATGCGTAAGGAG
AAAATACCGCATCAGGCGGCCTTAATTAAGGGCCTCGTGATACGCCTATTTTTATAGGTTAATGTCATGA
TAATAATGGTTTCTTAGACGTCAGGTGGCACTTTTCGGGGAAATGTGCGCGGAACCCCTATTTGTTTATT
TTTCTAAATACATTCAAATATGTATCCGCTCATGAGACAATAACCCTGATAAATGCTTCAATAATATTGA
AAAAGGAAGAGTATGAGTATTCAACATTTCCGTGTCGCCCTTATTCCCTTTTTTGCGGCATTTTGCCTTC
CTGTTTTTGCTCACCCAGAAACGCTGGTGAAAGTAAAAGATGCTGAAGATCAGTTGGGTGCACGAGTGGG
TTACATCGAACTGGATCTCAACAGCGGTAAGATCCTTGAGAGTTTTCGCCCCGAAGAACGTTTTCCAATG
ATGAGCACTTTTAAAGTTCTGCTATGTGGCGCGGTATTATCCCGTATTGACGCCGGGCAAGAGCAACTCG
GTCGCCGCATACACTATTCTCAGAATGACTTGGTTGAGTACTCACCAGTCACAGAAAAGCATCTTACGGA
TGGCATGACAGTAAGAGAATTATGCAGTGCTGCCATAACCATGAGTGATAACACTGCGGCCAACTTACTT
CTGACAACGATCGGAGGACCGAAGGAGCTAACCGCTTTTTTGCACAACATGGGGGATCATGTAACTCGCC
TTGATCGTTGGGAACCGGAGCTGAATGAAGCCATACCAAACGACGAGCGTGACACCACGATGCCTGTAGC
AATGGCAACAACGTTGCGCAAACTATTAACTGGCGAACTACTTACTCTAGCTTCCCGGCAACAATTAATA
GACTGGATGGAGGCGGATAAAGTTGCAGGACCACTTCTGCGCTCGGCCCTTCCGGCTGGCTGGTTTATTG
CTGATAAATCTGGAGCCGGTGAGCGTGGGTCTCGCGGTATCATTGCAGCACTGGGGCCAGATGGTAAGCC
CTCCCGTATCGTAGTTATCTACACGACGGGGAGTCAGGCAACTATGGATGAACGAAATAGACAGATCGCT
GAGATAGGTGCCTCACTGATTAAGCATTGGTAACTGTCAGACCAAGTTTACTCATATATACTTTAGATTG
ATTTAAAACTTCATTTTTAATTTAAAAGGATCTAGGTGAAGATCCTTTTTGATAATCTCATGACCAAAAT
CCCTTAACGTGAGTTTTCGTTCCACTGAGCGTCAGACCCCGTAGAAAAGATCAAAGGATCTTCTTGAGAT
CCTTTTTTTCTGCGCGTAATCTGCTGCTTGCAAACAAAAAAACCACCGCTACCAGCGGTGGTTTGTTTGC
CGGATCAAGAGCTACCAACTCTTTTTCCGAAGGTAACTGGCTTCAGCAGAGCGCAGATACCAAATACTGT
TCTTCTAGTGTAGCCGTAGTTAGGCCACCACTTCAAGAACTCTGTAGCACCGCCTACATACCTCGCTCTG
CTAATCCTGTTACCAGTGGCTGCTGCCAGTGGCGATAAGTCGTGTCTTACCGGGTTGGACTCAAGACGAT
AGTTACCGGATAAGGCGCAGCGGTCGGGCTGAACGGGGGGTTCGTGCACACAGCCCAGCTTGGAGCGAAC
GACCTACACCGAACTGAGATACCTACAGCGTGAGCTATGAGAAAGCGCCACGCTTCCCGAAGGGAGAAAG
GCGGACAGGTATCCGGTAAGCGGCAGGGTCGGAACAGGAGAGCGCACGAGGGAGCTTCCAGGGGGAAACG
CCTGGTATCTTTATAGTCCTGTCGGGTTTCGCCACCTCTGACTTGAGCGTCGATTTTTGTGATGCTCGTC
AGGGGGGCGGAGCCTATGGAAAAACGCCAGCAACGCGGCCTTTTTACGGTTCCTGGCCTTTTGCTGGCCT
TTTGCTCACATGTTCTTTCCTGCGTTATCCCCTGATTCTGTGGATAACCGTATTACCGCCTTTGAGTGAG
CTGATACCGCTCGCCGCAGCCGAACGACCGAGCGCAGCGAGTCAGTGAGCGAGGAAGCGGAAGAGCGCCC
AATACGCAAACCGCCTCTCCCCGCGCGTTGGCCGATTCATTAATGCAGCTGGCACGACAGGTTTCCCGAC
TGGAAAGCGGGCAGTGAGCGCAACGCAATTAATGTGAGTTAGCTCACTCATTAGGCACCCCAGGCTTTAC
ACTTTATGCTTCCGGCTCGTATGTTGTGTGGAATTGTGAGCGGATAACAATTTCACACAGG
Features (pLannotate 1.2.2; 14 found; start..end, strand, type, name):
   2721..2737    -  misc_feature   MCS (fragment): pUC18/19 multiple cloning site
   2774..2791    +  CDS            9xHis (fragment): 9xHis affinity tag
   2918..3757    +  CDS            PRKG1 (fragment): KGP1_BOVIN - Also known as PRKG1B, PRKGR1A, PRKGR1B. Experimental evidence at protein level: Swiss-Prot protein existence level 1. Serine/threonine protein kinase that acts as key mediator of the nitric oxide (NO)/cGMP signaling pathway. GMP binding activates PRKG1, which phosphorylates serines and threonines on many cellular proteins. Numerous protein targets for PRKG1 phosphorylation are implicated in modulating cellular calcium, but the contribution of each of these targets may vary substantially among cell types. Proteins that are phosphorylated by PRKG1 regulate platelet activation and ad
   3746..4480    +  CDS            cEGFP: cEGFP is a basic (constitutively fluorescent) green fluorescent protein published in 2008, derived from Aequorea victoria.
   5101..5253    +  CDS            aex-5 (fragment): AEX5_CAEEL - Also known as kpc-3 From Caenorhabditis elegans.
   5380..5415    +  CDS            rop (fragment): Rop protein, which maintains plasmids at low copy number; rop
   5517..5616    +  misc_feature   bom (fragment): basis of mobility region from pBR322
   5718..5822    +  promoter       AmpR promoter: bla
   5823..6683    +  CDS            AmpR: β-lactamase; bla; confers resistance to ampicillin, carbenicillin, and related antibiotics
   6854..7442    +  rep_origin     ori: high-copy-number ColE1/pMB1/pBR322/pUC origin of replication
   7625..7717    +  CDS            lacI (fragment): lac repressor; lacI; The lac repressor binds to the lac operator to inhibit transcription in E. coli. This inhibition can be relieved by adding lactose or isopropyl-β-D-thiogalactopyranoside (IPTG).
   7730..7751    +  protein_bind   CAP binding site: CAP binding activates transcription in the presence of cAMP. E. coli catabolite activator protein
   7766..7796    +  promoter       lac promoter: promoter for the E. coli lac operon
   7804..7820    +  protein_bind   lac operator: The lac repressor binds to the lac operator to inhibit transcription in E. coli. This inhibition can be relieved by adding lactose or isopropyl-β-D-thiogalactopyranoside (IPTG). lac repressor encoded by lacI
