[The description below was written by a language model from this plasmid's Addgene catalogue record and pLannotate feature annotations shown in this document.]
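Description:
pSRW1JZ is a 7,831-nt worm expression plasmid built on pPD95.75, one of the Fire lab C. elegans vectors. It carries FlincG3, a GFP-based cGMP sensor codon-optimized for C. elegans, for expression in the ASE neuron pair. In bacteria it is maintained through a high-copy ColE1/pUC-type origin and selected with ampicillin via the bla (AmpR) gene and its own promoter. Fragments of rop, bom and lacI, together with a CAP site, lac promoter, lac operator and a piece of the pUC multiple cloning site, are cloning-vector remnants and play no evident role in the worm.

The annotated payload fits the sensor's design. A short His-tag fragment is followed by a portion of bovine cGMP-dependent protein kinase I (PRKG1), the protein's cGMP-binding module, joined directly to an Aequorea-derived GFP annotated as cEGFP. In this kind of sensor, cGMP binding to the kinase-derived domain alters the attached fluorescent protein and changes green fluorescence, giving an optical readout of intracellular cGMP. The promoter that confers ASE expression is not named in the catalogue fields. It is also not annotated in the feature table, although roughly 2.7 kb upstream of the sensor carries no annotation and is where such a promoter would be expected. A short downstream match to C. elegans aex-5 lies in the region after the coding sequence. The record does not define its role, and no 3' UTR is annotated.

According to the record and its associated publication title, the plasmid is intended for real-time imaging of cGMP dynamics in intact C. elegans, here specifically in the ASE neurons.
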