Addgene plasmid #129528: pSRW1JZ
Purpose: C. elegans codon-optimized FlincG3 (GFP-based cGMP sensor) expressed in C. elegans ASE neuron pair
Depositing lab: Noelle L'Etoile. Depositing organization: University of California, San Francisco (UCSF). Publication: Using a Robust and Sensitive GFP-Based cGMP Sensor for Real Time Imaging in Intact Caenorhabditis elegans. Woldemariam S, Nagpal J, Hill T, Li J, Schneider MW, Shankar R, Futey M, Varshney A, Ali N, Mitchell J, Andersen K, Barsi-Rhyne B, Tran A, Costa WS, Krzyzanowski MC, Yu YV, Brueggemann C, Hamilton OS, Ferkey DM, VanHoven M, Sengupta P, Gottschalk A, L'Etoile N. Genetics. 2019 Jul 22. pii: genetics.119.302392. doi: 10.1534/genetics.119.302392. PubMed 31331946.
Backbone
  Vector backbone: pPD95.75
  Backbone manufacturer: Fire
  Vector type: Worm Expression
Growth in bacteria
  Bacterial resistance: Ampicillin, 100 μg/mL
  Growth temperature: 37°C
  Growth strain: DH5alpha
  Copy number: Unknown
Gene/Insert
  Gene/Insert name: FlincG3
Terms and licenses: Academic/Nonprofit Terms; Industry Terms: Not Available to Industry
How to cite: pSRW1JZ was a gift from Noelle L'Etoile (Addgene plasmid # 129528 ; http://n2t.net/addgene:129528 ; RRID:Addgene_129528)
